Addgene plasmid #244262: pAAVLINK-EF1alpha-HA-5'-RERE
Purpose: 5' AAVLINK plasmid for RERE expression
Depositing lab: Zhonghua Lu. Depositing organization: Shenzhen Institute of Advanced Technology (SIAT), Chinese Academy of Sciences. Publication: AAVLINK: A potent DNA-recombination method for large cargo delivery in gene therapy. Lin J, Lin Y, Liu N, Cao W, Zhang J, Wen S, Zhang Y, Liao W, Hong Z, Lin Y, Liu Q, Liu H, Li Q, Chen B, Li M, Luo Z, Yang L, Yang Y, Zheng SH, Wang Y, Chu H, Hu Y, Qin Y, Luo BX, Tian S, Chen Y, Yan T, Yang L, Wang H, Liu T, Jiang Y, Lu Z. Cell. 2026 Feb 5;189(3):969-986.e17. doi: 10.1016/j.cell.2025.12.039. Epub 2026 Jan 27. PubMed 41605211.
Backbone
  Vector backbone: pAAV-MCS2
  Backbone manufacturer: Steve Jackson (Addgene # 46954)
  Vector type: AAV
Growth in bacteria
  Bacterial resistance: Ampicillin, 100 μg/mL
  Growth temperature: 37°C
  Growth strain: NEB Stable
  Copy number: High Copy
Gene/Insert
  Gene/Insert name: RERE
  Species: H. sapiens (human)
  Entrez Gene: RERE (a.k.a. ARG, ARP, ATN1L, DNB1, NEDBEH)
  Promoter: EF1alpha
  Tag / fusion protein: HA (N terminal on insert)
  Cloning method: Restriction Enzyme; 5′ cloning site unknown (unknown if destroyed)
Terms and licenses: Academic/Nonprofit Terms; Industry Terms: Not Available to Industry
Depositor comments: See publication for corresponding AAV Link vectors.
How to cite: pAAVLINK-EF1alpha-HA-5'-RERE was a gift from Zhonghua Lu (Addgene plasmid # 244262 ; http://n2t.net/addgene:244262 ; RRID:Addgene_244262)
