[The description below was written by a language model from this plasmid's Addgene catalogue record and pLannotate feature annotations shown in this document.]
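Description:
pAAVLINK-EF1alpha-HA-5'-RERE is an AAV transfer plasmid built on the pAAV-MCS2 backbone. It carries the upstream half of a split expression cassette for human RERE, a transcriptional repressor whose coding sequence is too long to fit comfortably in a single AAV genome. The plasmid is about 6.8 kb and is maintained in E. coli through a high-copy ColE1/pUC-type origin with ampicillin selection (AmpR under its own bla promoter). An f1 phage origin is also present. The annotation finds one complete AAV2 inverted terminal repeat downstream of the cassette and only short ITR fragments upstream. This may reflect the difficulty of sequencing and annotating these hairpin repeats rather than a true truncation. The use of a recombination-deficient growth strain is consistent with the need to keep the ITRs stable.

Between the ITRs, an EF-1α core promoter followed by a truncated HTLV-1 5' LTR segment (a composite arrangement commonly used to boost expression) drives an N-terminally HA-tagged 5' portion of the RERE coding sequence. The HA tag is listed in the catalogue entry but not separately annotated. The partial reading frame runs directly into a fragment of the β-globin/immunoglobulin chimeric intron, presumably supplying a splice donor, and then a lox2272 site. No polyadenylation signal is annotated, as expected for a 5' half vector. The layout suggests that Cre-mediated recombination at lox2272 joins this genome to a matching 3' AAVLINK vector in co-transduced cells, and that splicing then removes the lox-containing junction to restore a full-length RERE transcript. The partner vectors and the source of Cre are not described in this record; the depositor refers to the associated publication for them.
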