Features (pLannotate 1.2.2; 16 found; start..end, strand, type, name):
     12..39      +  repeat_region  AAV2 ITR (fragment): inverted terminal repeat of adeno-associated virus serotype 2 inverted
     68..95      +  repeat_region  AAV2 ITR (fragment): inverted terminal repeat of adeno-associated virus serotype 2 inverted
    145..161     -  misc_feature   MCS (fragment): pUC18/19 multiple cloning site
    187..398     +  promoter       EF-1α core promoter: core promoter for human elongation factor EF-1α
    411..679     +  LTR            5' LTR (truncated): truncated 5' long terminal repeat (LTR) from human T-cell leukemia virus (HTLV) type 1
    749..3976    +  CDS            RERE (fragment): RERE_HUMAN - Also known as ARG, ARP, ATN1L, KIAA0458. Experimental evidence at protein level: Swiss-Prot protein existence level 1. Plays a role as a transcriptional repressor during development. May play a role in the control of cell survival. Overexpression of RERE recruits BAX to the nucleus particularly to POD and triggers caspase-3 activation, leading to cell death. From Homo sapiens (Human).
   3975..4015    +  intron         chimeric intron (fragment): chimera between introns from human β-globin and immunoglobulin heavy chain genes
   4024..4052    +  protein_bind   lox2272 (fragment): Cre-mediated recombination occurs in the 8-bp core sequence (GGATACTT). lox2272 sites are compatible with each other, but incompatible with loxP or loxN sites (Lee and Saito, 1988). Cre recombinase
   4097..4237    +  repeat_region  AAV2 ITR: inverted terminal repeat of adeno-associated virus serotype 2 inverted
   4242..4293    -  misc_feature   bom (fragment): basis of mobility region from pBR322
   4312..4767    +  rep_origin     f1 ori (sequence partly withheld): f1 bacteriophage origin of replication; arrow indicates direction of (+) strand synthesis
   4768..4817    -  misc_feature   bom (fragment): basis of mobility region from pBR322
   4919..4954    -  CDS            rop (fragment): Rop protein, which maintains plasmids at low copy number; rop
   5049..5153    +  promoter       AmpR promoter: bla
   5154..6014    +  CDS            AmpR: β-lactamase; bla; confers resistance to ampicillin, carbenicillin, and related antibiotics
   6185..6773    +  rep_origin     ori: high-copy-number ColE1/pMB1/pBR322/pUC origin of replication
>Addgene plasmid #244262 | pAAVLINK-EF1alpha-HA-5'-RERE | addgene full sequence | sequence record 488703 | Addgene NGS Result
CCTGCAGGCAGCTGCGCGCTCGCTCGCTCACTGAGGCCGCCCGGGCGTCGGGCGACCTTTGGTCGCCCGG
CCTCAGTGAGCGAGCGAGCGCGCAGAGAGGGAGTGGCCAACTCCATCACTAGGGGTTCCTGCGGCCGCAC
GCGTGTCGACTCTAGAGGATCTGCGATCGCTCCGGTGCCCGTCAGTGGGCAGAGCGCACATCGCCCACAG
TCCCCGAGAAGTTGGGGGGAGGGGTCGGCAATTGAACGGGTGCCTAGAGAAGGTGGCGCGGGGTAAACTG
GGAAAGTGATGTCGTGTACTGGCTCCGCCTTTTTCCCGAGGGTGGGGGAGAACCGTATATAAGTGCAGTA
GTCGCCGTGAACGTTCTTTTTCGCAACGGGTTTGCCGCCAGAACACAGCTGAAGCTTCGAGGGGCTCGCA
TCTCTCCTTCACGCGCCCGCCGCCCTACCTGAGGCCGCCATCCACGCCGGTTGAGTCGCGTTCTGCCGCC
TCCCGCCTGTGGTGCCTCCTGAACTGCGTCCGCCGTCTAGGTAAGTTTAAAGCTCAGGTCGAGACCGGGC
CTTTGTCCGGCGCTCCCTTGGAGCCTACCTAGACTCAGCCGGCTCTCCACGCTTTGCCTGACCCTGCTTG
CTCAACTCTACGTCTTTGTTTCGTTTTCTGTTCTGCGCCGTTACAGATCCAAGCTGTGACCGGCGCCTAC
CGTACGGCCACCATGTACCCTTATGACGTACCTGACTATGCTGGATCTACAGCGGACAAAGACAAAGACA
AAGACAAAGAGAAGGACCGGGACCGAGACCGGGACCGAGAGAGAGAGAAAAGAGACAAAGCAAGAGAGAG
TGAGAATTCAAGGCCACGCCGGAGCTGTACCTTGGAAGGAGGAGCCAAAAATTATGCTGAGAGTGATCAC
AGTGAAGACGAGGACAATGACAACAATAGTGCCACCGCAGAGGAGTCCACGAAGAAGAATAAGAAGAAAC
CACCGAAAAAAAAGTCTCGTTATGAAAGGACAGATACCGGTGAGATAACATCCTACATCACTGAAGATGA
TGTGGTCTACAGACCAGGAGACTGTGTGTATATCGAGAGTCGGAGGCCAAACACACCGTATTTCATCTGT
AGCATTCAAGACTTCAAACTGGTCCACAACTCCCAGGCCTGTTGCAGATCTCCAACTCCTGCTTTGTGTG
ACCCCCCAGCATGCTCTCTGCCGGTGGCATCACAGCCACCACAGCATCTTTCTGAAGCCGGGAGAGGGCC
TGTAGGGAGTAAGAGGGACCATCTCCTCATGAACGTCAAATGGTACTACCGTCAATCTGAGGTTCCAGAT
TCTGTGTATCAGCATTTGGTTCAGGATCGACATAATGAAAATGACTCTGGAAGAGAACTTGTCATTACAG
ACCCAGTTATCAAGAACCGAGAGCTCTTCATTTCTGATTACGTTGACACTTACCATGCTGCTGCCCTTAG
AGGGAAGTGTAACATCTCCCATTTTTCTGACATATTTGCTGCTAGAGAGTTTAAAGCCCGAGTGGATTCA
TTTTTCTACATATTAGGATATAACCCTGAGACAAGGAGGCTGAACAGTACCCAGGGGGAGATTCGTGTCG
GTCCTAGTCATCAGGCCAAACTTCCAGATCTGCAACCATTTCCTTCTCCAGATGGTGATACAGTGACCCA
ACATGAGGAACTGGTCTGGATGCCTGGAGTTAACGACTGTGACCTCCTTATGTACTTGAGGGCAGCAAGG
AGCATGGCGGCATTTGCAGGAATGTGTGATGGAGGCTCTACAGAGGACGGCTGTGTCGCAGCCTCTCGGG
ATGACACCACTCTGAATGCACTGAACACACTGCATGAAAGCGGTTACGATGCTGGCAAAGCCCTGCAGCG
CCTGGTGAAGAAGCCTGTGCCCAAGCTCATCGAGAAGTGCTGGACCGAGGACGAAGTGAAACGCTTCGTT
AAGGGACTCAGGCAGTACGGGAAGAACTTCTTCAGAATTAGAAAGGAGCTGCTTCCCAATAAGGAAACAG
GGGAGCTGATCACCTTCTATTACTATTGGAAGAAGACCCCCGAAGCAGCCAGCTCCCGAGCCCATCGTAG
GCACCGCAGGCAGGCCGTGTTCAGGAGGATTAAGACTCGCACCGCGTCCACACCCGTCAACACACCCTCC
AGACCCCCGTCCAGTGAATTCTTGGACCTAAGTTCAGCCAGTGAAGATGACTTCGACAGTGAGGACAGTG
AGCAGGAGCTGAAGGGGTACGCCTGCCGCCACTGCTTCACCACCACCTCCAAAGATTGGCACCACGGAGG
CCGGGAGAACATCCTGCTTTGCACCGACTGTCGCATCCACTTCAAGAAATACGGTGAGCTCCCGCCCATT
GAGAAGCCCGTGGACCCGCCACCGTTTATGTTCAAACCCGTCAAGGAAGAGGATGATGGGCTCAGTGGGA
AGCATAGCATGAGGACACGGCGGAGTCGGGGCTCGATGTCGACACTACGCAGTGGTCGGAAGAAGCAGCC
AGCCAGCCCTGATGGTCGCACCTCACCCATCAATGAAGACATCCGCTCCAGCGGCCGGAACTCCCCCAGC
GCTGCCAGTACCTCCAGCAATGACAGTAAAGCAGAGACAGTGAAGAAGTCGGCCAAGAAGGTGAAGGAGG
AAGCCTCTTCCCCTCTTAAGAGTAACAAACGCCAGCGGGAGAAGGTGGCCTCTGATACGGAGGAGGCTGA
CAGGACCAGCTCCAAGAAGACAAAAACGCAGGAGATCAGCAGGCCCAACTCGCCATCTGAAGGTGAGGGA
GAGAGTTCAGACAGTCGCAGCGTCAACGATGAGGGTAGCAGTGACCCCAAAGACATCGACCAGGACAATC
GCAGCACGTCCCCGAGCATCCCCAGCCCCCAGGACAATGAGAGTGACTCGGACTCGTCAGCCCAGCAGCA
GATGCTGCAGGCCCAGCCCCCAGCCTTGCAGGCTCCCACTGGGGTCACCCCAGCTCCCTCCTCAGCTCCT
CCAGGGACCCCTCAGCTGCCCACGCCAGGGCCCACGCCCTCTGCCACTGCAGTTCCCCCACAGGGCTCCC
CCACGGCCTCCCAGGCCCCTAACCAGCCACAGGCTCCCACAGCGCCTGTTCCCCACACCCACATCCAACA
GGCACCGGCCTTGCACCCCCAGCGGCCGCCCTCACCGCATCCCCCGCCGCATCCCTCGCCACATCCCCCG
CTGCAGCCTCTGACTGGGTCGGCGGGCCAGCCTTCTGCACCCTCTCATGCCCAGCCCCCACTGCACGGTC
AGGGCCCACCCGGCCCTCACAGCCTGCAGGCTGGGCCCCTGCTGCAGCACCCAGGCCCCCCACAGCCCTT
TGGCCTCCCTCCCCAGGCCTCCCAAGGCCAGGCCCCTCTGGGGACCTCCCCAGCAGCAGCGTACCCTCAC
ACCTCCCTGCAGCTGCCAGCCTCTCAGTCAGCGCTGCAGTCCCAACAGCCTCCACGGGAGCAGCCCCTGC
CACCAGCGCCCTTGGCCATGCCCCACATCAAGCCCCCGCCTACCACTCCCATCCCCCAGCTGCCGGCGCC
ACAGGCCCACAAGCACCCTCCCCACCTCTCGGGGCCCTCACCCTTCTCCATGAATGCCAACCTGCCTCCC
CCTCCAGCCCTGAAGCCCCTGAGCTCCCTGTCCACACATCACCCCCCGTCGGCTCACCCCCCACCCCTGC
AACTCATGCCTCAGAGCCAGCCATTGCCCTCCTCGCCCGCCCAGCCCCCCGGGCTGACCCAGAGCCAGAA
CCTGCCCCCGCCCCCTGCCTCCCACCCCCCTACAGGCCTCCACCAGGTGGCCCCCCAACCCCCGTTTGCT
CAGCACCCCTTTGTCCCTGGAGGCCCTCCTCCCATCACCCCTCCGACCTGCCCCTCCACCTCTACCCCAC
CGGCGGGACCTGGCACCTCGGCCCAGCCACCCTGCTCTGGTGCGGCGGCTTCAGGTAAGTATCAAGGTTA
CAAGACAGGTTTAAGGAGACCAATAAGCTATTATTCGTATAGGATACTTTATACGAAGTTATTAAGTTAT
GGAGACCGGTGTGGCACGTGCGGACCGAGCGGCCGCAGGAACCCCTAGTGATGGAGTTGGCCACTCCCTC
TCTGCGCGCTCGCTCGCTCACTGAGGCCGGGCGACCAAAGGTCGCCCGACGCCCGGGCTTTGCCCGGGCG
GCCTCAGTGAGCGAGCGAGCGCGCAGCTGCCTGCAGGGGCGCCTGATGCGGTATTTTCTCCTTACGCATC
TGTGCGGTATTTCACACCGCATA
[95 nt withheld, positions 4294-4388]
T
[46 nt withheld, positions 4390-4435]
C
[141 nt withheld, positions 4437-4577]
CCTTTGACGTTGGAGTCCACGTTCTTT
[37 nt withheld, positions 4605-4641]
ACTCTATCTCGGGCTATTCTTTTGATTTATAAGGGATTTTGCCGATTTCGGTCTATTGGTTAAAAAATGA
GCTGATTTAACAAAAATTTAACGCGAATTTTAACAAAATATTAACGTTTACAATTTTATGGTGCACTCTC
AGTACAATCTGCTCTGATGCCGCATAGTTAAGCCAGCCCCGACACCCGCCAACACCCGCTGACGCGCCCT
GACGGGCTTGTCTGCTCCCGGCATCCGCTTACAGACAAGCTGTGACCGTCTCCGGGAGCTGCATGTGTCA
GAGGTTTTCACCGTCATCACCGAAACGCGCGAGACGAAAGGGCCTCGTGATACGCCTATTTTTATAGGTT
AATGTCATGATAATAATGGTTTCTTAGACGTCAGGTGGCACTTTTCGGGGAAATGTGCGCGGAACCCCTA
TTTGTTTATTTTTCTAAATACATTCAAATATGTATCCGCTCATGAGACAATAACCCTGATAAATGCTTCA
ATAATATTGAAAAAGGAAGAGTATGAGTATTCAACATTTCCGTGTCGCCCTTATTCCCTTTTTTGCGGCA
TTTTGCCTTCCTGTTTTTGCTCACCCAGAAACGCTGGTGAAAGTAAAAGATGCTGAAGATCAGTTGGGTG
CACGAGTGGGTTACATCGAACTGGATCTCAACAGCGGTAAGATCCTTGAGAGTTTTCGCCCCGAAGAACG
TTTTCCAATGATGAGCACTTTTAAAGTTCTGCTATGTGGCGCGGTATTATCCCGTATTGACGCCGGGCAA
GAGCAACTCGGTCGCCGCATACACTATTCTCAGAATGACTTGGTTGAGTACTCACCAGTCACAGAAAAGC
ATCTTACGGATGGCATGACAGTAAGAGAATTATGCAGTGCTGCCATAACCATGAGTGATAACACTGCGGC
CAACTTACTTCTGACAACGATCGGAGGACCGAAGGAGCTAACCGCTTTTTTGCACAACATGGGGGATCAT
GTAACTCGCCTTGATCGTTGGGAACCGGAGCTGAATGAAGCCATACCAAACGACGAGCGTGACACCACGA
TGCCTGTAGCAATGGCAACAACGTTGCGCAAACTATTAACTGGCGAACTACTTACTCTAGCTTCCCGGCA
ACAATTAATAGACTGGATGGAGGCGGATAAAGTTGCAGGACCACTTCTGCGCTCGGCCCTTCCGGCTGGC
TGGTTTATTGCTGATAAATCTGGAGCCGGTGAGCGTGGGTCTCGCGGTATCATTGCAGCACTGGGGCCAG
ATGGTAAGCCCTCCCGTATCGTAGTTATCTACACGACGGGGAGTCAGGCAACTATGGATGAACGAAATAG
ACAGATCGCTGAGATAGGTGCCTCACTGATTAAGCATTGGTAACTGTCAGACCAAGTTTACTCATATATA
CTTTAGATTGATTTAAAACTTCATTTTTAATTTAAAAGGATCTAGGTGAAGATCCTTTTTGATAATCTCA
TGACCAAAATCCCTTAACGTGAGTTTTCGTTCCACTGAGCGTCAGACCCCGTAGAAAAGATCAAAGGATC
TTCTTGAGATCCTTTTTTTCTGCGCGTAATCTGCTGCTTGCAAACAAAAAAACCACCGCTACCAGCGGTG
GTTTGTTTGCCGGATCAAGAGCTACCAACTCTTTTTCCGAAGGTAACTGGCTTCAGCAGAGCGCAGATAC
CAAATACTGTTCTTCTAGTGTAGCCGTAGTTAGGCCACCACTTCAAGAACTCTGTAGCACCGCCTACATA
CCTCGCTCTGCTAATCCTGTTACCAGTGGCTGCTGCCAGTGGCGATAAGTCGTGTCTTACCGGGTTGGAC
TCAAGACGATAGTTACCGGATAAGGCGCAGCGGTCGGGCTGAACGGGGGGTTCGTGCACACAGCCCAGCT
TGGAGCGAACGACCTACACCGAACTGAGATACCTACAGCGTGAGCTATGAGAAAGCGCCACGCTTCCCGA
AGGGAGAAAGGCGGACAGGTATCCGGTAAGCGGCAGGGTCGGAACAGGAGAGCGCACGAGGGAGCTTCCA
GGGGGAAACGCCTGGTATCTTTATAGTCCTGTCGGGTTTCGCCACCTCTGACTTGAGCGTCGATTTTTGT
GATGCTCGTCAGGGGGGCGGAGCCTATGGAAAAACGCCAGCAACGCGGCCTTTTTACGGTTCCTGGCCTT
TTGCTGGCCTTTTGCTCACATGT
